>Addgene plasmid #230179 | AiP11663 - pAAV-hsA2-AiE0170h-minRho-SYFP2-WPRE3-BGHpA (Alias: CN1663) | addgene full sequence | sequence record 473488 | Addgene NGS Result
CCTGCAGGCAGCTGCGCGCTCGCTCGCTCACTGAGGCCGCCCGGGCGTCGGGCGACCTTTGGTCGCCCGG
CCTCAGTGAGCGAGCGAGCGCGCAGAGAGGGAGTGGCCAACTCCATCACTAGGGGTTCCTGCGGCCGCAA
CGCGTTTAGAACAATGGCTGGCCCATAGTAAATGCCGTGTTAGTGTGTTAGTTGCTGTTCTTCCACGTCA
GAAGAGGCACAGACAAATTACCACCAGGTGGCGCTCAGAGTCTGCGGAGGCATCACAACAGCCCTGAATT
TGAATCCTGCTCTGCCACTGCCTAGTTGAGACCTTTTACTACCTGACTAGCTGTTTGTGTATTTTAGGTG
TTTGTTTCCACTGAACATACTCCCCCTTATTTATTCCATATACACATAAATAGCACCACCATGCACCTGT
GGCCAAAAGCCAGAAAATGGAGTGCCATCCTCCACAACACCTTACTCACACTACCTTGATGCCTAGATGG
TCTTAAAGTCTTAAAGATTCTGCTTCCTTATTACTTCTAAAATCTGTTCCCACCACCCTACTTCTACTGT
CTTTTAGCTAATCTCACAATATTCAATATTTCTTGCCAGGATTATTGCAATTCCCTCCTGTTAAGTCTCC
CCACTTAAACTCCAGCTGCACCAATCTACACTTTACAATTCTGCAGAGATGTCTTTTTAACATGCAAATA
TGCTTATATTATTTCTTTGCTTACACATTCCAATAACTCCTCTAAATAAAACTCTTAAGTTGCTTAGACT
GACACAAGGCTCTCATGAATGTGTCCCTGCCTGCCCTTCTGCTTCTACCTTCTAGCATTCCCCTTTGTAA
ATCCTATGCACTTCTCTGAGCACATCATTTTCTGTCTTTTCTTTTTTTCTTTTTCTTTGAGATGAAGTCT
TTCAACATTGCCCAGGCTGGTCTCAAACTCCTGGGCTCAAGCGATCCTCTCGCCTCAACCTCCTGAGTAG
CTGGGACTACAGCCACGCGAATTCGATATCATAATCAACCATAGGTACCGAGCTCGGGATTCAGCCGGGA
GCTTAGGGAGGGGAGGTCACTTCATAAGGGCCTGGGGGGGGAGTTGGAGCCACGAGTCGTCCAGCCGGAG
CCCCGTGTGGCTGAGCTCCGGCCTCAGAAGCATCCCCGGGTTGGATCCTTCGAAGCTAGCGCTACCGGTC
GCCACCATGGTGAGCAAGGGCGAGGAGCTGTTCACCGGGGTGGTGCCCATCCTGGTCGAGCTGGACGGCG
ACGTAAACGGCCACAAGTTCAGCGTGTCCGGCGAGGGCGAGGGCGATGCCACCTACGGCAAGCTGACCCT
GAAGCTGATCTGCACCACCGGCAAGCTGCCCGTGCCCTGGCCCACCCTCGTGACCACCCTGGGCTACGGC
GTGCAGTGCTTCGCCCGCTACCCCGACCACATGAAGCAGCACGACTTCTTCAAGTCCGCCATGCCCGAAG
GCTACGTCCAGGAGCGCACCATCTTCTTCAAGGACGACGGCAACTACAAGACCCGCGCCGAGGTGAAGTT
CGAGGGCGACACCCTGGTGAACCGCATCGAGCTGAAGGGCATCGACTTCAAGGAGGACGGCAACATCCTG
GGGCACAAGCTGGAGTACAACTACAACAGCCACAACGTCTATATCACCGCCGACAAGCAGAAGAACGGCA
TCAAGGCCAACTTCAAGATCCGCCACAACATCGAGGACGGCGGCGTGCAGCTCGCCGACCACTACCAGCA
GAACACCCCCATCGGCGACGGCCCCGTGCTGCTGCCCGACAACCACTACCTGAGCTACCAGTCCAAGCTG
AGCAAAGACCCCAACGAGAAGCGCGATCACATGGTCCTGCTGGAGTTCGTGACCGCCGCCGGGATCACTC
TCGGCATGGACGAGCTGTACAAGTAAGTCGACATCATAATCAACCTCTGGATTACAAAATTTGTGAAAGA
TTGACTGGTATTCTTAACTATGTTGCTCCTTTTACGCTATGTGGATACGCTGCTTTAATGCCTTTGTATC
ATGCTATTGCTTCCCGTATGGCTTTCATTTTCTCCTCCTTGTATAAATCCTGGTTAGTTCTTGCCACGGC
GGAACTCATCGCCGCCTGCCTTGCCCGCTGCTGGACAGGGGCTCGGCTGTTGGGCACTGACAATTCCGTG
GCTCGAGAGATCTTCGACTGTGCCTTCTAGTTGCCAGCCATCTGTTGTTTGCCCCTCCCCCGTGCCTTCC
TTGACCCTGGAAGGTGCCACTCCCACTGTCCTTTCCTAATAAAATGAGGAAATTGCATCGCATTGTCTGA
GTAGGTGTCATTCTATTCTGGGGGGTGGGGTGGGGCAGGACAGCAAGGGGGAGGATTGGGAAGACAATAG
CAGGCATGAGATCTCACGTGCGGACCGAGCGGCCGCAGGAACCCCTAGTGATGGAGTTGGCCACTCCCTC
TCTGCGCGCTCGCTCGCTCACTGAGGCCGGGCGACCAAAGGTCGCCCGACGCCCGGGCTTTGCCCGGGCG
GCCTCAGTGAGCGAGCGAGCGCGCAGCTGCCTGCAGGGGCGCCTGATGCGGTATTTTCTCCTTACGCATC
TGTGCGGTATTTCACACCGCATA
[95 nt withheld, positions 2614-2708]
T
[46 nt withheld, positions 2710-2755]
C
[141 nt withheld, positions 2757-2897]
CCTTTGACGTTGGAGTCCACGTTCTTT
[37 nt withheld, positions 2925-2961]
ACTCTATCTCGGGCTATTCTTTTGATTTATAAGGGATTTTGCCGATTTCGGTCTATTGGTTAAAAAATGA
GCTGATTTAACAAAAATTTAACGGGAATTTTAACAAAATATTAACGTTTACAATTTTATGGTGCACTCTC
AGTACAATCTGCTCTGATGCCGCATAGTTAAGCCAGCCCCGACACCCGCCAACACCCGCTGACGCGCCCT
GACGGGCTTGTCTGCTCCCGGCATCCGCTTACAGACAAGCTGTGACCGTCTCCGGGAGCTGCATGTGTCA
GAGGTTTTCACCGTCATCACCGAAACGCGCGAGACGAAAGGGCCTCGTGATACGCCTATTTTTATAGGTT
AATGTCATGATAATAATGGTTTCTTAGACGTCAGGTGGCACTTTTCGGGGAAATGTGCGCGGAACCCCTA
TTTGTTTATTTTTCTAAATACATTCAAATATGTATCCGCTCATGAGACAATAACCCTGATAAATGCTTCA
ATAATATTGAAAAAGGAAGAGTATGAGTATTCAACATTTCCGTGTCGCCCTTATTCCCTTTTTTGCGGCA
TTTTGCCTTCCTGTTTTTGCTCACCCAGAAACGCTGGTGAAAGTAAAAGATGCTGAAGATCAGTTGGGTG
CACGAGTGGGTTACATCGAACTGGATCTCAACAGCGGTAAGATCCTTGAGAGTTTTCGCCCCGAAGAACG
TTTTCCAATGATGAGCACTTTTAAAGTTCTGCTATGTGGCGCGGTATTATCCCGTATTGACGCCGGGCAA
GAGCAACTCGGTCGCCGCATACACTATTCTCAGAATGACTTGGTTGAGTACTCACCAGTCACAGAAAAGC
ATCTTACGGATGGCATGACAGTAAGAGAATTATGCAGTGCTGCCATAACCATGAGTGATAACACTGCGGC
CAACTTACTTCTGACAACGATCGGAGGACCGAAGGAGCTAACCGCTTTTTTGCACAACATGGGGGATCAT
GTAACTCGCCTTGATCGTTGGGAACCGGAGCTGAATGAAGCCATACCAAACGACGAGCGTGACACCACGA
TGCCTGTAGCAATGGCAACAACGTTGCGCAAACTATTAACTGGCGAACTACTTACTCTAGCTTCCCGGCA
ACAATTAATAGACTGGATGGAGGCGGATAAAGTTGCAGGACCACTTCTGCGCTCGGCCCTTCCGGCTGGC
TGGTTTATTGCTGATAAATCTGGAGCCGGTGAGCGTGGGTCTCGCGGTATCATTGCAGCACTGGGGCCAG
ATGGTAAGCCCTCCCGTATCGTAGTTATCTACACGACGGGGAGTCAGGCAACTATGGATGAACGAAATAG
ACAGATCGCTGAGATAGGTGCCTCACTGATTAAGCATTGGTAACTGTCAGACCAAGTTTACTCATATATA
CTTTAGATTGATTTAAAACTTCATTTTTAATTTAAAAGGATCTAGGTGAAGATCCTTTTTGATAATCTCA
TGACCAAAATCCCTTAACGTGAGTTTTCGTTCCACTGAGCGTCAGACCCCGTAGAAAAGATCAAAGGATC
TTCTTGAGATCCTTTTTTTCTGCGCGTAATCTGCTGCTTGCAAACAAAAAAACCACCGCTACCAGCGGTG
GTTTGTTTGCCGGATCAAGAGCTACCAACTCTTTTTCCGAAGGTAACTGGCTTCAGCAGAGCGCAGATAC
CAAATACTGTTCTTCTAGTGTAGCCGTAGTTAGGCCACCACTTCAAGAACTCTGTAGCACCGCCTACATA
CCTCGCTCTGCTAATCCTGTTACCAGTGGCTGCTGCCAGTGGCGATAAGTCGTGTCTTACCGGGTTGGAC
TCAAGACGATAGTTACCGGATAAGGCGCAGCGGTCGGGCTGAACGGGGGGTTCGTGCACACAGCCCAGCT
TGGAGCGAACGACCTACACCGAACTGAGATACCTACAGCGTGAGCTATGAGAAAGCGCCACGCTTCCCGA
AGGGAGAAAGGCGGACAGGTATCCGGTAAGCGGCAGGGTCGGAACAGGAGAGCGCACGAGGGAGCTTCCA
GGGGGAAACGCCTGGTATCTTTATAGTCCTGTCGGGTTTCGCCACCTCTGACTTGAGCGTCGATTTTTGT
GATGCTCGTCAGGGGGGCGGAGCCTATGGAAAAACGCCAGCAACGCGGCCTTTTTACGGTTCCTGGCCTT
TTGCTGGCCTTTTGCTCACATGT
Features (pLannotate 1.2.2; 14 found; start..end, strand, type, name):
     12..39      +  repeat_region  AAV2 ITR (fragment): inverted terminal repeat of adeno-associated virus serotype 2 inverted
     68..95      +  repeat_region  AAV2 ITR (fragment): inverted terminal repeat of adeno-associated virus serotype 2 inverted
   1197..1913    +  CDS            SYFP2: SYFP2 is a basic (constitutively fluorescent) yellow fluorescent protein published in 2006, derived from Aequorea victoria. It is reported to be a very rapidly-maturing monomer with moderate acid sensitivity.
   1928..2085    +  misc_feature   WPRE (fragment): woodchuck hepatitis virus posttranscriptional regulatory element
   2091..2171    +  misc_feature   WPRE (fragment): woodchuck hepatitis virus posttranscriptional regulatory element
   2188..2299    +  polyA_signal   bGH poly(A) signal: bovine growth hormone polyadenylation signal
   2417..2557    +  repeat_region  AAV2 ITR: inverted terminal repeat of adeno-associated virus serotype 2 inverted
   2562..2613    -  misc_feature   bom (fragment): basis of mobility region from pBR322
   2632..3087    +  rep_origin     f1 ori (sequence partly withheld): f1 bacteriophage origin of replication; arrow indicates direction of (+) strand synthesis
   3088..3137    -  misc_feature   bom (fragment): basis of mobility region from pBR322
   3239..3274    -  CDS            rop (fragment): Rop protein, which maintains plasmids at low copy number; rop
   3369..3473    +  promoter       AmpR promoter: bla
   3474..4334    +  CDS            AmpR: β-lactamase; bla; confers resistance to ampicillin, carbenicillin, and related antibiotics
   4505..5093    +  rep_origin     ori: high-copy-number ColE1/pMB1/pBR322/pUC origin of replication
