[The description below was written by a language model from this plasmid's Addgene catalogue record and pLannotate feature annotations shown in this document.]
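Description:
AiP11663 - pAAV-hsA2-AiE0170h-minRho-SYFP2-WPRE3-BGHpA (alias CN1663) is an AAV transfer plasmid built on a pAAV2 backbone. It is intended for packaging a recombinant adeno-associated virus genome that reports enhancer activity in brain cells. In bacteria it replicates from a high-copy ColE1/pUC-type origin and is selected with ampicillin through the bla (AmpR) gene and its promoter. The backbone also carries an f1 phage origin and small remnants of the pBR322 bom and rop regions. The roughly 5.2 kb sequence is flanked by AAV2 inverted terminal repeats, which are the cis elements needed for genome replication and encapsidation. The right ITR is annotated in full, whereas the left one is detected only as two short fragments, which may reflect annotation or sequencing limits across this repetitive, structured region.

Between the ITRs, the candidate enhancer AiE0170h is placed upstream of the minimal promoter minRho. A minimal promoter has little activity on its own, so transcription should depend on the enhancer. Neither the enhancer, the minRho promoter nor the "hsA2" element in the name is annotated in the feature table; they presumably lie in the unannotated stretch upstream of the reporter, and the record does not explain what hsA2 is. The reporter is SYFP2, a fast-maturing monomeric yellow fluorescent protein derived from Aequorea victoria. It is followed by WPRE3, a shortened woodchuck posttranscriptional regulatory element (annotated as two WPRE fragments) that boosts transcript expression while saving packaging space. A bovine growth hormone polyadenylation signal ends the cassette. The construct belongs to a collection of enhancer AAVs for genetic access to cortical cell types. The record does not say which cell population AiE0170h targets.
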