Addgene plasmid #230179: AiP11663 - pAAV-hsA2-AiE0170h-minRho-SYFP2-WPRE3-BGHpA (Alias: CN1663)
Purpose: AiE0170h is an enhancer sequence, designed to drive AAV-mediated transgene expression in specific populations of brain cells
Depositing lab: Allen Institute for Brain Science & Boaz Levi. Depositing organization: Allen Institute. Publication: A suite of enhancer AAVs and transgenic mouse lines for genetic access to cortical cell types. Ben-Simon Y, Hooper M, Narayan S, Daigle TL, Dwivedi D, Way SW, Oster A, Stafford DA, Mich JK, Taormina MJ, Martinez RA, Opitz-Araya X, Roth JR, Alexander JR, Allen S, Amster A, Arbuckle J, Ayala A, Baker PM, Bakken TE, Barcelli T, Barta S, Bendrick J, Bertagnolli D, Bielstein C, Bishwakarma P, Bowlus J, Boyer G, Brouner K, Casian B, Casper T, Chakka AB, Chakrabarty R, Chance RK, Chavan S, Clark M, Colbert K, Collman F, Daniel S, Departee M, DiValentin P, Donadio N, Dotson N, Egdorf T, Fliss T, Gabitto M, Garcia J, Gary A, Gasperini M, Gloe J, Goldy J, Gore BB, Graybuck L, Greisman N, Haeseleer F, Halterman C, Haradon Z, Hastings SD, Helback O, Ho W, Hockemeyer D, Huang C, Huff S, Hunker A, Johansen N, Jones D, Juneau Z, Kalmbach B, Kannan M, Khem S, Kussick E, Kutsal R, Larsen R, Lee C, Lee AY, Leibly M, Lenz GH, Li S, Liang E, Lusk N, Madigan Z, Malloy J, Malone J, McCue R, Melchor J, Mollenkopf T, Moosman S, Morin E, Newman D, Ng L, Ngo K, Omstead V, Otto S, Oyama A, Pena N, Pham T, Phillips E, Pom CA, Potekhina L, Ransford S, Ray PL, Rette D, Reynoldson C, Rimorin C, Rocha D, Ruiz A, Sanchez REA, Sawyer L, Sedeno-Cortes A, Sevigny JP, Shapovalova N, Shepard N, Shulga L, Sigler AR, Siverts L, Soliman S, Somasundaram S, Staats B, Stewart K, Szelenyi E, Tieu M, Trader C, Tran A, van Velthoven CTJ, Walker M, Wang Y, Weed N, Wirthlin M, Wood T, Wynalda B, Yao Z, Zhou T, Ariza J, Dee N, Reding M, Ronellenfitch K, Mufti S, Sunkin SM, Smith KA, Esposito L, Waters J, Thyagarajan B, Yao S, Lein ES, Zeng H, Levi BP, Ngai J, Ting JT, Tasic B. Cell. 2025 May 16:S0092-8674(25)00513-6. doi: 10.1016/j.cell.2025.05.002. PubMed 40403729.
Backbone
  Vector backbone: pAAV2
  Vector type: AAV
Growth in bacteria
  Bacterial resistance: Ampicillin, 100 μg/mL
  Growth temperature: 37°C
  Growth strain: NEB Stable
  Copy number: High Copy
Gene/Insert
  Gene/Insert name: SYFP2
  Species: Synthetic
  Promoter: minRho
  Cloning method: Gibson Cloning
Terms and licenses: Academic/Nonprofit Terms; Industry Terms: Not Available to Industry
How to cite: AiP11663 - pAAV-hsA2-AiE0170h-minRho-SYFP2-WPRE3-BGHpA (Alias: CN1663) was a gift from Allen Institute for Brain Science & Boaz Levi (Addgene plasmid # 230179 ; http://n2t.net/addgene:230179 ; RRID:Addgene_230179)
